>Addgene plasmid #64915 | pMAH-POLY | addgene full sequence | sequence record 142448 | Addgene NGS result
CGTTACATAACTTACGGTAAATGGCCCGCCTGGCTGACCGCCCAACGACCCCCGCCCATTGACGTCAATA
ATGACGTATGTTCCCATAGTAACGCCAATAGGGACTTTCCATTGACGTCAATGGGTGGAGTATTTACGGT
AAACTGCCCACTTGGCAGTACATCAAGTGTATCATATGCCAAGTCCGCCCCCTATTGACGTCAATGACGG
TAAATGGCCCGCCTGGCATTATGCCCAGTACATGACCTTACGGGACTTTCCTACTTGGCAGTACATCTAC
GTATTAGTCATCGCTATTACCATGGTGATGCGGTTTTGGCAGTACACCAATGGGCGTGGATAGCGGTTTG
ACTCACGGGGATTTCCAAGTCTCCACCCCATTGACGTCAATGGGAGTTTGTTTTGGCACCAAAATCAACG
GGACTTTCCAAAATGTCGTAATAACCCCGCCCCGTTGACGCAAATGGGCGGTAGGCGTGTACGGTGGGAG
GTCTATATAAGCAGAGCTCGTTTAGTGAACCGTCAGATCGCCTGGAGACGCCATCCACGCTGTTTTGACC
TCCATAGAAGACACCGGGACCGATCCAGCCTCCGCGGCCGGGAACGGTGCATTGGAACGCGGATTCCCCG
TGCCAAGAGTGACGTAAGTACCGCCTATAGAGTCTATAGGCCCACCCCCTTGGCTTCGTTAGAACGCGGC
TACAATTAATACATAACCTTATGTATCATACACATACGATTTAGGTGACACTATAGAATAACATCCACTT
TGCCTTTCTCTCCACAGGTGTCCACTCCCAGGTCCAACTGCACGGAAGCTTGCCACCATGGCAAGCAGTA
ACTTGATTAAACAATTGCAAGAGCGGGGGCTGGTAGCCCAGGTGACGGACGAGGAAGCGCTAGCAGAGCG
ACTGGCGCAAGGCCCGATCGCACTCATTTGTGGCTTCGATCCTACCGCTGACAGCTTGCATTTGGGGCAT
CTTGTTCCATTGTTATGCCTGAAACGCTTCCAGCAGGCGGGCCACAAGCCGGTTGCGCTGGTAGGCGGCG
CGACGGGTCTGATTGGCGACCCGAGCTTCAAAGCTGCCGAGCGTAAGCTGAACACCGAAGAAACTGTTCA
GGAGTGGGTGGACAAAATCCGTAAGCAGGTTGCCCCGTTCCTCGATTTCGACTGTGGAGAAAACTCTGCT
ATCGCGGCCAATAATTATGACTGGTTCGGCAATATGAATGTGCTGACCTTCCTGCGCGATATTGGCAAAC
ACTTCTCCGTTAACCAGATGATCAACAAAGAAGCGGTTAAGCAGCGTCTCAACCGTGAAGATCAGGGGAT
TTCGTTCACTGAGTTTTCCTACAACCTGCTGCAGGGTTATTCGATGGCCTGTGCTAACAAACAGTACGGT
GTGGTGCTGCAAATTGGTGGTTCTGACCAGTGGGGTAACATCACTTCTGGTATCGACCTGACCCGTCGTC
TGCATCAGAATCAGGTGTTTGGCCTGACCGTTCCGCTGATCACTAAAGCAGATGGCACCAAATTTGGTAA
AACTGAAGGCGGCGCAGTCTGGTTGGATCCGAAGAAAACCAGCCCGTACAAATTCTACCAGTTCTGGATC
AACACTGCGCGTGCCGACGTTTACCGCTTCCTGAAGTTCTTCACCTTTATGAGCATTGAAGAGATCAACG
CCCTGGAAGAAGAAGATAAAAACAGCGGTAAAGCACCGCGCGCCCAGTATGTACTGGCGGAGCAGGTGAC
TCGTCTGGTTCACGGTGAAGAAGGTTTACAGGCGGCAAAACGTATTACCGAATGCCTGTTCAGCGGTTCT
TTGAGTGCGCTGAGTGAAGCGGACTTCGAACAGCTGGCGCAGGACGGCGTACCGATGGTTGAGATGGAAA
AGGGCGCAGACCTGATGCAGGCACTGGTCGATTCTGAACTGCAACCTTCCCGTGGTCAGGCACGTAAAAC
TATCGCCTCCAATGCCATCACCATTAACGGTGAAAAACAGTCCGATCCTGAATACTTCTTTAAAGAAGAA
GATCGTCTGTTTGGTCGTTTTACCTTACTGCGTCGCGGTAAAAAGAATTACTGTCTGATTTGCTGGAAAG
GGCCCGTTTAAACCCGCTGATCAGCCTCGACTGTGCCTTCTAGTTGCCAGCCATCTGTTGTTTGCCCCTC
CCCCGTGCCTTCCTTGACCCTGGAAGGTGCCACTCCCACTGTCCTTTCCTAATAAAATGAGGAAATTGCA
TCGCATTGTCTGAGTAGGTGTCATTCTATTCTGGGGGGTGGGGTGGGGCAGGACAGCAAGGGGGAGGATT
GGGAAGACAATAGCAGGCATGCTGGGGATGCGGTGGGCTCTATGGCTTCTGAGGCGGAAAGAACCAGCTG
GGGCTCTAGGGGGTATCCCC
[124 nt withheld, positions 2401-2524]
C
[91 nt withheld, positions 2526-2616]
A
[49 nt withheld, positions 2618-2666]
CCTTTGACGTTGGAGTCCACGTTCTTT
[37 nt withheld, positions 2694-2730]
ACCCTATCTCGGTCTATTCTTTTGATTTATAAGGGATTTTGCCGATTTCGGCCTATTGGTTAAAAAATGA
GCTGATTTAACAAAAATTTAACGCGAATTAATTCTGTGGAATGTGTGTCAGTTAGGGTGTGGAAAGTCCC
CAGGCTCCCCAGCAGGCAGAAGTATGCAAAGCATGCATCTCAATTAGTCAGCAACCAGGTGTGGAAAGTC
CCCAGGCTCCCCAGCAGGCAGAAGTATGCAAAGCATGCATCTCAATTAGTCAGCAACCATAGTCCCGCCC
CTAACTCCGCCCATCCCGCCCCTAACTCCGCCCAGTTCCGCCCATTCTCCGCCCCATGGCTGACTAATTT
TTTTTATTTATGCAGAGGCCGAGGCCGCCTCTGCCTCTGAGCTATTCCAGAAGTAGTGAGGAGGCTTTTT
TGGAGGCCTAGGCTTTTGCAAAAAGCTCCCGGGAGCTTGTATATCCATTTTCGGATCTGATCAGCACGTG
ATGAAAAAGCCTGAACTCACCGCGACGTCTGTCGAGAAGTTTCTGATCGAAAAGTTCGACAGCGTCTCCG
ACCTGATGCAGCTCTCGGAGGGCGAAGAATCTCGTGCTTTCAGCTTCGATGTAGGAGGGCGTGGATATGT
CCTGCGGGTAAATAGCTGCGCCGATGGTTTCTACAAAGATCGTTATGTTTATCGGCACTTTGCATCGGCC
GCGCTCCCGATTCCGGAAGTGCTTGACATTGGGGAATTCAGCGAGAGCCTGACCTATTGCATCTCCCGCC
GTGCACAGGGTGTCACGTTGCAAGACCTGCCTGAAACCGAACTGCCCGCTGTTCTGCAGCCGGTCGCGGA
GGCCATGGATGCGATCGCTGCGGCCGATCTTAGCCAGACGAGCGGGTTCGGCCCATTCGGACCGCAAGGA
ATCGGTCAATACACTACATGGCGTGATTTCATATGCGCGATTGCTGATCCCCATGTGTATCACTGGCAAA
CTGTGATGGACGACACCGTCAGTGCGTCCGTCGCGCAGGCTCTCGATGAGCTGATGCTTTGGGCCGAGGA
CTGCCCCGAAGTCCGGCACCTCGTGCACGCGGATTTCGGCTCCAACAATGTCCTGACGGACAATGGCCGC
ATAACAGCGGTCATTGACTGGAGCGAGGCGATGTTCGGGGATTCCCAATACGAGGTCGCCAACATCTTCT
TCTGGAGGCCGTGGTTGGCTTGTATGGAGCAGCAGACGCGCTACTTCGAGCGGAGGCATCCGGAGCTTGC
AGGATCGCCGCGGCTCCGGGCGTATATGCTCCGCATTGGTCTTGACCAACTCTATCAGAGCTTGGTTGAC
GGCAATTTCGATGATGCAGCTTGGGCGCAGGGTCGATGCGACGCAATCGTCCGATCCGGAGCCGGGACTG
TCGGGCGTACACAAATCGCCCGCAGAAGCGCGGCCGTCTGGACCGATGGCTGTGTAGAAGTACTCGCCGA
TAGTGGAAACCGACGCCCCAGCACTCGTCCGAGGGCAAAGGAATAGCACGTGCTACGAGATTTCGATTCC
ACCGCCGCCTTCTATGAAAGGTTGGGCTTCGGAATCGTTTTCCGGGACGCCGGCTGGATGATCCTCCAGC
GCGGGGATCTCATGCTGGAGTTCTTCGCCCACCCCAACTTGTTTATTGCAGCTTATAATGGTTACAAATA
AAGCAATAGCATCACAAATTTCACAAATAAAGCATTTTTTTCACTGCATTCTAGTTGTGGTTTGTCCAAA
CTCATCAATGTATCTTATCATGTCTGTATACCGTCGACCTCTAGCTAGAGCTTGGCGTAATCATGGTCAT
AGCTGTTTCCTGTGTGAAATTGTTATCCGCTCACAATTCCACACAACATACGAGCCGGAAGCATAAAGTG
TAAAGCCTGGGGTGCCTAATGAGTGAGCTAACTCACATTAATTGCGTTGCGCTCACTGCCCGCTTTCCAG
TCGGGAAACCTGTCGTGCCAGCTGCATTAATGAATCGGCCAACGCGCGGGGAGAGGCGGTTTGCGTATTG
GGCGCTCTTCCGCTTCCTCGCTCACTGACTCGCTGCGCTCGGTCGTTCGGCTGCGGCGAGCGGTATCAGC
TCACTCAAAGGCGGTAATACGGTTATCCACAGAATCAGGGGATAACGCAGGAAAGAACATGTGAGCAAAA
GGCCAGCAAAAGGCCAGGAACCGTAAAAAGGCCGCGTTGCTGGCGTTTTTCCATAGGCTCCGCCCCCCTG
ACGAGCATCACAAAAATCGACGCTCAAGTCAGAGGTGGCGAAACCCGACAGGACTATAAAGATACCAGGC
GTTTCCCCCTGGAAGCTCCCTCGTGCGCTCTCCTGTTCCGACCCTGCCGCTTACCGGATACCTGTCCGCC
TTTCTCCCTTCGGGAAGCGTGGCGCTTTCTCATAGCTCACGCTGTAGGTATCTCAGTTCGGTGTAGGTCG
TTCGCTCCAAGCTGGGCTGTGTGCACGAACCCCCCGTTCAGCCCGACCGCTGCGCCTTATCCGGTAACTA
TCGTCTTGAGTCCAACCCGGTAAGACACGACTTATCGCCACTGGCAGCAGCCACTGGTAACAGGATTAGC
AGAGCGAGGTATGTAGGCGGTGCTACAGAGTTCTTGAAGTGGTGGCCTAACTACGGCTACACTAGAAGAA
CAGTATTTGGTATCTGCGCTCTGCTGAAGCCAGTTACCTTCGGAAAAAGAGTTGGTAGCTCTTGATCCGG
CAAACAAACCACCGCTGGTAGCGGTGGTTTTTTTGTTTGCAAGCAGCAGATTACGCGCAGAAAAAAAGGA
TCTCAAGAAGATCCTTTGATCTTTTCTACGGGGTCTGACGCTCAGTGGAACGAAAACTCACGTTAAGGGA
TTTTGGTCATGAGATTATCAAAAAGGATCTTCACCTAGATCCTTTTAAATTAAAAATGAAGTTTTAAATC
AATCTAAAGTATATATGAGTAAACTTGGTCTGACAGTTACCAATGCTTAATCAGTGAGGCACCTATCTCA
GCGATCTGTCTATTTCGTTCATCCATAGTTGCCTGACTCCCCGTCGTGTAGATAACTACGATACGGGAGG
GCTTACCATCTGGCCCCAGTGCTGCAATGATACCGCGAGACCCACGCTCACCGGCTCCAGATTTATCAGC
AATAAACCAGCCAGCCGGAAGGGCCGAGCGCAGAAGTGGTCCTGCAACTTTATCCGCCTCCATCCAGTCT
ATTAATTGTTGCCGGGAAGCTAGAGTAAGTAGTTCGCCAGTTAATAGTTTGCGCAACGTTGTTGCCATTG
CTACAGGCATCGTGGTGTCACGCTCGTCGTTTGGTATGGCTTCATTCAGCTCCGGTTCCCAACGATCAAG
GCGAGTTACATGATCCCCCATGTTGTGCAAAAAAGCGGTTAGCTCCTTCGGTCCTCCGATCGTTGTCAGA
AGTAAGTTGGCCGCAGTGTTATCACTCATGGTTATGGCAGCACTGCATAATTCTCTTACTGTCATGCCAT
CCGTAAGATGCTTTTCTGTGACTGGTGAGTACTCAACCAAGTCATTCTGAGAATAGTGTATGCGGCGACC
GAGTTGCTCTTGCCCGGCGTCAATACGGGATAATACCGCGCCACATAGCAGAACTTTAAAAGTGCTCATC
ATTGGAAAACGTTCTTCGGGGCGAAAACTCTCAAGGATCTTACCGCTGTTGAGATCCAGTTCGATGTAAC
CCACTCGTGCACCCAACTGATCTTCAGCATCTTTTACTTTCACCAGCGTTTCTGGGTGAGCAAAAACAGG
AAGGCAAAATGCCGCAAAAAAGGGAATAAGGGCGACACGGAAATGTTGAATACTCATACTCTTCCTTTTT
CAATATTATTGAAGCATTTATCAGGGTTATTGTCTCATGAGCGGATACATATTTGAATGTATTTAGAAAA
ATAAACAAATAGGGGTTCCGCGCACATTTCCCCGACTCGACTCGCTAGTGTTCCAAAAAATGGTGGGGGA
CGGATTCGAACCGCCGAACCCAAAGGGAGCGGATTTAGAGTCCGCGGCGTTTGGCCACTTCGCTACCCCA
CCAGAGTGGTCTCATACAGAACTTATAAGATTCCCAAATCCAAAGACATTTCACGTTTATGGTGATTTCC
CAGAACACATAGCGACATGCAAATATGAATTGATGACTGCCTGATGGAGAAAAAATGGTGGGGGACGGAT
TCGAACCGCCGAACCCAAAGGGAGCGGATTTAGAGTCCGCGGCGTTTGGCCACTTCGCTACCCCACCGGT
GTTTCGTCCTTTCCACAAGATATATAAAGCCAAGAAATCGAAATACTTTCAAGTTACGGTAAGCATATGA
TAGTCCATTTTAAAACATAATTTTAAAACTGCAAACTACCCAAGAAATTATTACTTTCTACGTCACGTAT
TTTGTACTAATATCTTTGTGTTTACAGTCAAATTAATTCTAATTATCTCTCTAACAGCCTTGTATCGTAT
ATGCAAATATGAAGGAATCATGGGAAATAGGCCCTCTTCCTGCCCGACCTTCGCGATGTACGGGCCAGAT
ATACGCCAATATTGGCCATTAGCCATATTATTCATTGGTTATATAGCATAAATCAATATTGGCTATTGGC
CATTGCATACGTTGTATCTATATCATAATATGTACATTTATATTGGCTCATGTCCAATATGACCGCCATG
TTGGCTCGACTCGCTAGTGTTCCAAAAAATGGTGGGGGACGGATTCGAACCGCCGAACCCAAAGGGAGCG
GATTTAGAGTCCGCGGCGTTTGGCCACTTCGCTACCCCACCAGAGTGGTCTCATACAGAACTTATAAGAT
TCCCAAATCCAAAGACATTTCACGTTTATGGTGATTTCCCAGAACACATAGCGACATGCAAATATGAATT
GATGACTGCCTGATGGAGAAAAAATGGTGGGGGACGGATTCGAACCGCCGAACCCAAAGGGAGCGGATTT
AGAGTCCGCGGCGTTTGGCCACTTCGCTACCCCACCGGTGTTTCGTCCTTTCCACAAGATATATAAAGCC
AAGAAATCGAAATACTTTCAAGTTACGGTAAGCATATGATAGTCCATTTTAAAACATAATTTTAAAACTG
CAAACTACCCAAGAAATTATTACTTTCTACGTCACGTATTTTGTACTAATATCTTTGTGTTTACAGTCAA
ATTAATTCTAATTATCTCTCTAACAGCCTTGTATCGTATATGCAAATATGAAGGAATCATGGGAAATAGG
CCCTCTTCCTGCCCGACCTTCGCGATGTACGGGCCAGATATACGCCAATATTGGCCATTAGCCATATTAT
TCATTGGTTATATAGCATAAATCAATATTGGCTATTGGCCATTGCATACGTTGTATCTATATCATAATAT
GTACATTTATATTGGCTCATGTCCAATATGACCGCCATGTTGGCTCGAGCATTGATTATTGACTAGTTAT
TAATAGTAATCAATTACGGGGTCATTAGTTCATAGCCCATATATGGAGTTCCG
Features (pLannotate 1.2.2; 28 found; start..end, strand, type, name):
    306..505     +  promoter       CMV promoter: human cytomegalovirus (CMV) immediate early promoter
    644..687     +  intron         CMV intron (fragment): modified intron A from human cytomegalovirus
    739..757     +  promoter       SP6 promoter: promoter for bacteriophage SP6 RNA polymerase
    761..798     +  CDS            IgH signal sequence (fragment): signal sequence from the mouse immunoglobulin heavy chain variable region
    828..2099    +  CDS            tyrS: SYY_ECOLI - Experimental evidence at protein level: Swiss-Prot protein existence level 1. Catalyzes the attachment of L-tyrosine to tRNA(Tyr) in a two- step reaction: tyrosine is first activated by ATP to form Tyr-AMP and then transferred to the acceptor end of tRNA(Tyr) (PubMed:4292198, PubMed:4579631). Can also mischarge tRNA(Tyr) with D-tyrosine, leading to the formation of D-tyrosyl-tRNA(Tyr), which can be hydrolyzed by the D-aminoacyl-tRNA deacylase (PubMed:4292198). In vitro, can also use the non-natural amino acid azatyrosine (PubMed:11006270). From Escherichia coli (strain K12).
   2131..2355    +  polyA_signal   bGH poly(A) signal: bovine growth hormone polyadenylation signal
   2359..2380    +  promoter       SV40 promoter (fragment): SV40 enhancer and early promoter
   2401..2829    +  rep_origin     f1 ori (sequence partly withheld): f1 bacteriophage origin of replication; arrow indicates direction of (+) strand synthesis
   2843..3172    +  promoter       SV40 promoter: SV40 enhancer and early promoter
   3221..4246    +  CDS            HygR: aminoglycoside phosphotransferase from E. coli; aph(4)-Ia; confers resistance to hygromycin
   4256..4381    +  CDS            ble (fragment): BLE_KLEPN - Experimental evidence at protein level: Swiss-Prot protein existence level 1. Binding protein with a strong affinity to the bleomycin family of antibiotics. Binds to CL990; an antimitotic-antibiotic compound. From Klebsiella pneumoniae.
   4376..4497    +  polyA_signal   SV40 poly(A) signal: SV40 polyadenylation signal
   4570..4586    -  protein_bind   lac operator: The lac repressor binds to the lac operator to inhibit transcription in E. coli. This inhibition can be relieved by adding lactose or isopropyl-β-D-thiogalactopyranoside (IPTG). lac repressor encoded by lacI
   4594..4624    -  promoter       lac promoter: promoter for the E. coli lac operon
   4639..4660    -  protein_bind   CAP binding site: CAP binding activates transcription in the presence of cAMP. E. coli catabolite activator protein
   4673..4765    -  CDS            lacI (fragment): lac repressor; lacI; The lac repressor binds to the lac operator to inhibit transcription in E. coli. This inhibition can be relieved by adding lactose or isopropyl-β-D-thiogalactopyranoside (IPTG).
   4948..5536    -  rep_origin     ori: high-copy-number ColE1/pMB1/pBR322/pUC origin of replication
   5707..6567    -  CDS            AmpR: β-lactamase; bla; confers resistance to ampicillin, carbenicillin, and related antibiotics
   6568..6672    -  promoter       AmpR promoter: bla
   6710..6791    -  ncRNA          tRNA: Accession: RF00005 - tRNA
   6796..6886    -  promoter       H1 promoter: human H1 RNA promoter
   6915..6996    -  ncRNA          tRNA: Accession: RF00005 - tRNA
   7006..7246    -  promoter       U6 promoter: RNA polymerase III promoter for human U6 snRNA
   7449..7530    -  ncRNA          tRNA: Accession: RF00005 - tRNA
   7535..7625    -  promoter       H1 promoter: human H1 RNA promoter
   7654..7735    -  ncRNA          tRNA: Accession: RF00005 - tRNA
   7745..7985    -  promoter       U6 promoter: RNA polymerase III promoter for human U6 snRNA
   8170..304     +  enhancer       CMV enhancer (across the origin): human cytomegalovirus immediate early enhancer
