[The description below was written by a language model from this plasmid's Addgene catalogue record and pLannotate feature annotations shown in this document.]
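Description:
pMAH-POLY is a mammalian expression plasmid of about 8.2 kb, built on the pMAH backbone, that supplies both components of an orthogonal amber-suppression system for incorporating unnatural amino acids into proteins in mammalian cells. It is maintained in E. coli through a high-copy ColE1/pUC-type origin and an ampicillin resistance gene. An f1 origin is also present. For selection in mammalian cells it carries a hygromycin resistance gene driven by the SV40 enhancer/early promoter and terminated by an SV40 polyadenylation signal. Small annotated fragments of a bleomycin-binding gene, lacI and lac promoter/operator elements appear to be backbone remnants.

The first payload is a 1,272 bp synthetic coding sequence for a polyspecific aminoacyl-tRNA synthetase, an E. coli tyrosyl-tRNA synthetase variant carrying the Y37I, D182S, F183M and D265R substitutions. It is untagged, expressed from the CMV enhancer/promoter and followed by the bovine growth hormone polyadenylation signal. The annotation also picks up short fragments of a CMV intron, an SP6 promoter and an immunoglobulin heavy-chain signal sequence upstream of the synthetase; the record does not indicate that these have any function.

The second payload, on the opposite strand, is a tandem array of four amber suppressor tRNA copies. Each has its own RNA polymerase III promoter, alternating between human U6 and H1, which gives high tRNA dosage. In transfected cells the synthetase charges the suppressor tRNA with a supplied unnatural amino acid, which is then inserted at UAG codons in a co-expressed target gene. The associated publication concerns a genetically encoded fluorescent probe for detecting peroxynitrite.
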