Addgene plasmid #64915: pMAH-POLY
Purpose: Encodes a polyspecific aminoacyl-tRNA synthetase and four copies of amber suppression tRNAs for unnatural amino acid incorporation in mammalian cells
Depositing lab: Huiwang Ai. Depositing organization: University of California, Riverside. Publication: Genetically encoded fluorescent probe for the selective detection of peroxynitrite. Chen ZJ, Ren W, Wright QE, Ai HW. J Am Chem Soc. 2013 Oct 9;135(40):14940-3. doi: 10.1021/ja408011q. Epub 2013 Sep 26. PubMed 24059533.
Backbone
  Vector backbone: pMAH
  Backbone size w/o insert (bp): 5400
  Total vector size (bp): 8244
  Vector type: Mammalian Expression
  Selectable markers: Hygromycin
Growth in bacteria
  Bacterial resistance: Ampicillin, 100 μg/mL
  Growth temperature: 37°C
  Growth strain: DH10B
  Copy number: High Copy
Gene/Insert 1
  Gene/Insert name: Polyspecific aminoacyl-tRNA Synthetase (alt name: E. coli tyrosyl synthetase with Y37I/D182S/F183M/D265R mutations)
  Species: Synthetic
  Insert size (bp): 1272
  Promoter: CMV
  Tag / fusion protein: None
  Cloning method: Restriction Enzyme; 5′ cloning site HindIII (not destroyed); 3′ cloning site PmeI or ApaI (not destroyed)
  Sequencing primers: 5′ CMV-F; 3′ BGH-R
Gene/Insert 2
  Gene/Insert name: Amber Suppression tRNA
  Species: Synthetic
  Promoter: U6/H1
  Cloning method: Restriction Enzyme; 5′ cloning site SpeI (not destroyed); 3′ cloning site SalI (destroyed during cloning)
  Sequencing primers: 5′ tRNA-F; 3′ tRNA-R
Terms and licenses: Academic/Nonprofit Terms; Industry Terms: Not Available to Industry
Depositor comments: Please cite Z. Chen, W. Ren, Q.E. Wright and H-w. Ai*, J. Am. Chem. Soc., 2013, 135: 14940-14943.
How to cite: pMAH-POLY was a gift from Huiwang Ai (Addgene plasmid # 64915 ; http://n2t.net/addgene:64915 ; RRID:Addgene_64915)
