>Addgene plasmid #64915 | pMAH-POLY | addgene partial sequence | sequence record 112599 | CMV-F 5'-CGCAAATGGGCGGTAGGCGTG-3'
ACCGTCAGATCGCCTGGAGACGCCATCCACGCTGTTTTGACCTCCATAGAAGACACCGGGACCGATCCAG
CCTCCGCGGCCGGGAACGGTGCATTGGAACGCGGATTCCCCGTGCCAAGAGTGACGTAAGTACCGCCTAT
AGAGTCTATAGGCCCACCCCCTTGGCTTCGTTAGAACGCGGCTACAATTAATACATAACCTTATGTATCA
TACACATACGATTTAGGTGACACTATAGAATAACATCCACTTTGCCTTTCTCTCCACAGGTGTCCACTCC
CAGGTCCAACTGCACGGAAGCTTGCCACCATGGCAAGCAGTAACTTGATTAAACAATTGCAAGAGCGGGG
GCTGGTAGCCCAGGTGACGGACGAGGAAGCGCTAGCAGAGCGACTGGCGCAAGGCCCGATCGCACTCATT
TGTGGCTTCGATCCTACCGCTGACAGCTTGCATTTGGGGCATCTTGTTCCATTGTTATGCCTGAAACGCT
TCCAGCAGGCGGGCCACAAGCCGGTTGCGCTGGTAGGCGGCGCGACGGGTCTGATTGGCGACCCGAGCTT
CAAAGCTGCCGAGCGTAAGCTGAACACCGAAGAAACTGTTCAGGAGTGGGTGGACAAAATCCGTAAGCAG
GTTGCCCCGTTCCTCGATTTCGACTGTGGAGAAAACTCTGCTATCGCGGCCAATAATTATGACTGGTTCG
GCAATATGAATGTGCTGACCTTCCTGCGCGATATTGGCAAACACTTCTCCGTTAACCAGATGATCAACAA
AGAAGCGGTTAAGCAGCGTCTCAACCGTGAAGATCAGGGGATTTCGTTCACTGAGTTTTCCTACAACCTG
CTGCAGGGTTATTCGATGGCC
