>Addgene plasmid #64915 | pMAH-POLY | addgene partial sequence | sequence record 112801 | Amp-R 5'-ATAATACCGCGCCACATAGC-3'
AACTCTCAAGGATCTTACCGCTGTTGAGATCCAGTTCGATGTAACCCACTCGTGCACCCAACTGATCTTC
AGCATCTTTTACTTTCACCAGCGTTTCTGGGTGAGCAAAAACAGGAAGGCAAAATGCCGCAAAAAAGGGA
ATAAGGGCGACACGGAAATGTTGAATACTCATACTCTTCCTTTTTCAATATTATTGAAGCATTTATCAGG
GTTATTGTCTCATGAGCGGATACATATTTGAATGTATTTAGAAAAATAAACAAATAGGGGTTCCGCGCAC
ATTTCCCCGACTCGACTCGCTAGTGTTCCAAAAAATGGTGGGGGACGGATTCGAACCGCCGAACCCAAAG
GGAGCGGATTTAGAGTCCGCGGCGTTTGGCCACTTCGCTACCCCACCAGAGTGGTCTCATACAGAACTTA
TAAGATTCCCAAATCCAAAGACATTTCACGTTTATGGTGATTTCCCAGAACACATAGCGACATGCAAATA
TGAATTGATGACTGCCTGATGGAGAAAAAATGGTGGGGGACGGATTCGAACCGCCGAACCCAAAGGGAGC
GGATTTAGAGTCCGCGGCGTTTGGCCACTTCGCTACCCCACCGGTGTTTCGTCCTTTCCACAAGATATAT
AAAGCCAAGAAATCGAAATACTTTCAAGTTACGGTAAGCATATGATAGTCCATTTTAAAACATAATTTTA
AAACTGCAAACTACCCAAGAAATTATTACTTTCTACGTCACGTATTTTGTACTAATATCTTTGTGTTTAC
AGTCAAATTAATTCTAATTATCTCTCTAACAGCCTTGTATCGTATATGCAAATATGAAGGAATCATGGGA
AATAGGCCCTCTTCCTGCCCGACCTTCGCGATGTACGGGCCAGATATACGCCAATATTGGCCATTAGCCA
TATTATTCATTGGTTATATAGCATAA
