>Addgene plasmid #64915 | pMAH-POLY | addgene partial sequence | sequence record 115298 | SV40pro-R 5'-cgggactatggttgctgact-3'
GGGAGCCTGGGGACTTTCCACACCTGGTTGCTGACTAATTGAGATGCATGCTTTGCATACTTCTGCCTGC
TGGGGAGCCTGGGGACTTTCCACACCCTAACTGACACACATTCCACAGAATTAATTCGCGTTAAATTTTT
GTTAAATCAGCTCATTTTTTAACCAATAGGCCGAAATCGGCAAAATCCCTTATAAATCAAAAGAATAGAC
CGAGATAGGGT
[37 nt withheld, positions 222-258]
AAAGAACGTGGACTCCAACGTCAAAGG
[49 nt withheld, positions 286-334]
T
[91 nt withheld, positions 336-426]
G
[124 nt withheld, positions 428-551]
GGGGATACCCCCTAGAGCCCCAGCTGGTTCTTTCCGCCTCAGAAGCCATAGAGCCCACCGCATCCCCAGC
ATGCCTGCTATTGTCTTCCCAATCCTCCCCCTTGCTGTCCTGCCCCACCCCACCCCCCAGAATAGAATGA
CACCTACTCAGACAATGCGATGCAATTTCCTCATTTTATTAGGAAAGGACAGTGGGAGTGGCACCTTCCA
GGGTCAAGG
