>Addgene plasmid #64915 | pMAH-POLY | addgene partial sequence | sequence record 116544 | BGH-rev 5'-TAGAAGGCACAGTCGAGG-3'
AGCAATCAGACAGTAATTCTTTTTACCGCGACGCAGTAAGGTAAAACGACCAAACAGACGATCTTCTTCT
TTAAAGAAGTATTCAGGATCGGACTGTTTTTCACCGTTAATGGTGATGGCATTGGAGGCGATAGTTTTAC
GTGCCTGACCACGGGAAGGTTGCAGTTCAGAATCGACCAGTGCCTGCATCAGGTCTGCGCCCTTTTCCAT
CTCAACCATCGGTACGCCGTCCTGCGCCAGCTGTTCGAAGTCCGCTTCACTCAGCGCACTCAAAGAACCG
CTGAACAGGCATTCGGTAATACGTTTTGCCGCCTGTAAACCTTCTTCACCGTGAACCAGACGAGTCACCT
GCTCCGCCAGTACATACTGGGCGCGCGGTGCTTTACCGCTGTTTTTATCTTCTTCTTCCAGGGCGTTGAT
CTCTTCAATGCTCATAAAGGTGAAGAACTTCAGGAAGCGGTAAACGTCGGCACGCGCAGTGTTGATCCAG
AACTGGTAGAATTTGTACGGGCTGGTTTTCTTCGGATCCAACCAGACTGCGCCGCCTTCAGTTTTACCAA
ATTTGGTGCCATCTGCTTTAGTGATCAGCGGAACGGTCAGGCCAAACACCTGATTCTGATGCAGACGACG
GGTCAGGTCGATACCAGAAGTGATGTTACCCCACTGGTCAGAACCACCAATTTGCAGCACCACACCGTAC
TGTTTGTTAGCACAGGCCATCGAATAACCCTGCAGCAGGTTGTAGGAAAACTCAGTGAACGAAATCCCCT
GATCTTCACGGTTGAGACGCTGCTTAACCGCTTCTTTGTTGAT
